Addgene plasmid #202956: Salsa-BC115-P2B7
Purpose: Expression of barcoded reporter plasmid for PRESTO-Salsa; EGFP/BC115
Depositing lab: Noah Palm. Depositing organization: Yale University. Publication: Highly multiplexed bioactivity screening reveals human and microbiota metabolome-GPCRome interactions. Chen H, Rosen CE, Gonzalez-Hernandez JA, Song D, Potempa J, Ring AM, Palm NW. Cell. 2023 Jul 6;186(14):3095-3110.e19. doi: 10.1016/j.cell.2023.05.024. Epub 2023 Jun 14. PubMed 37321219.
Backbone
  Vector backbone: pCER206
  Vector type: Mammalian Expression
Growth in bacteria
  Bacterial resistance: Ampicillin, 100 μg/mL
  Growth temperature: 37°C
  Growth strain: DH5alpha
  Copy number: High Copy
Gene/Insert
  Gene/Insert name: EGFP/BC115
  Species: Synthetic
  Insert size (bp): 730
  Promoter: Tet Response Element (TRE)
  Cloning method: Restriction Enzyme; 5′ cloning site BsrGI (not destroyed); 3′ cloning site HindIII (not destroyed)
  Sequencing primers: 5′ Custom primer (GAAGCGCGATCACATGG)
Terms and licenses: Academic/Nonprofit Terms; Industry Terms: Not Available to Industry
How to cite: Salsa-BC115-P2B7 was a gift from Noah Palm (Addgene plasmid # 202956 ; http://n2t.net/addgene:202956 ; RRID:Addgene_202956)
