[The description below was written by a language model from this plasmid's Addgene catalogue record and pLannotate feature annotations shown in this document.]
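Description:
Salsa-BC115-P2B7 is a 5.1 kb mammalian expression plasmid built on the pCER206 backbone and serves as one member of a set of barcoded reporter plasmids for PRESTO-Salsa, a highly multiplexed assay for screening GPCR activation. It is propagated in E. coli as a high-copy plasmid through a ColE1/pUC-type origin and is selected with ampicillin via the β-lactamase gene and its native promoter. No mammalian selection marker is annotated. Short fragments matching lacI, SV40 large T antigen and an aminoglycoside phosphotransferase appear to be non-functional backbone remnants.

The payload is a synthetic insert of about 730 bp, EGFP/BC115, cloned between BsrGI and HindIII sites and placed under a Tet response element. The feature table shows a tetO array flanked by two outward-facing minimal promoters, which suggests a bidirectional Tet-responsive layout. On one side a TRE3G-type promoter fragment drives the mammalian codon-optimised EGFP coding sequence, which is followed by a short polylinker segment and an SV40 polyadenylation signal annotated on the opposite strand. On the other side a minimal CMV promoter faces a polylinker fragment, a rabbit β-globin intron, a β-globin exon fragment and the β-globin poly(A) signal, with no coding insert annotated in that arm.

The barcode BC115 is not annotated as a separate feature; given the cloning sites, it probably lies just downstream of EGFP in the transcribed region, although the record does not state this. In use, a tetracycline-controlled transactivator released on receptor activation would be expected to induce the TRE. The resulting barcoded EGFP transcript can then be read out by sequencing, so many receptors, each paired with its own barcode, can be assayed in a single pool.
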