Features (pLannotate 1.2.2; 17 found; start..end, strand, type, name):
      2..55      +  CDS            lacI (fragment): lac repressor; lacI; The lac repressor binds to the lac operator to inhibit transcription in E. coli. This inhibition can be relieved by adding lactose or isopropyl-β-D-thiogalactopyranoside (IPTG).
    388..443     -  polyA_signal   β-globin poly(A) signal: rabbit β-globin polyadenylation signal (Gil and Proudfoot, 1987)
    518..640     -  CDS            HBB: HBB_COLGU - Experimental evidence at transcript level: Swiss-Prot protein existence level 2. Involved in oxygen transport from the lung to the various peripheral tissues. From Colobus guereza (Mantled guereza) (Eastern black-and-white colobus monkey).
    644..1216    -  intron         β-globin intron: intron from rabbit β-globin gene
   1312..1343    -  misc_feature   MCS (fragment): pUC18/19 multiple cloning site
   1437..1475    -  promoter       minimal CMV promoter: human cytomegalovirus (CMV) immediate early promoter
   1493..1708    -  protein_bind   tetracycline response element (fragment): contains seven copies of the tetracycline operator tetO tetracycline repressor TetR
   1708..1753    +  promoter       TRE3GV promoter (fragment): 3rd-generation Tet-responsive promoter that can be activated by binding of Tet-On® 3G, optimized for retroviral and lentiviral vectors
   1829..1856    +  misc_feature   MCS (fragment): pBluescript multiple cloning site
   1861..2580    +  CDS            EGFP: the original enhanced GFP (Yang et al., 1996) mammalian codon-optimized
   2591..2613    +  misc_feature   MCS (fragment): pBluescript multiple cloning site
   2627..2761    -  polyA_signal   SV40 poly(A) signal: SV40 polyadenylation signal
   2784..2867    -  CDS            large T antigen (fragment): large T antigen from SV40 (simian virus 40)
   2861..3091    -  CDS            str (fragment): STR_KLEPN - Protein inferred from homology: Swiss-Prot protein existence level 3. The aminoglycoside phosphotransferases achieve inactivation of their antibiotic substrates by phosphorylation. From Klebsiella pneumoniae.
   3210..3314    +  promoter       AmpR promoter: bla
   3315..4175    +  CDS            AmpR: β-lactamase; bla; confers resistance to ampicillin, carbenicillin, and related antibiotics
   4346..4934    +  rep_origin     ori: high-copy-number ColE1/pMB1/pBR322/pUC origin of replication
>Addgene plasmid #202956 | Salsa-BC115-P2B7 | addgene full sequence | sequence record 421447 | Addgene NGS Result
AGCGCCCAATACGCAAACCGCCTCTCCCCGCGCGTTGGCCGATTCATTAATGCAGTCGAGGGATCTCCAT
AAGAGAAGAGGGACAGCTATGACTGGGAGTAGTCAGGAGAGGAGGAAAAATCTGGCTAGTAAAACATGTA
AGGAAAATTTTAGGGATGTTAAAGAAAAAAATAACACAAAACAAAATATAAAAAAAATCTAACCTCAAGT
CAAGGCTTTTCTATGGAATAAGGAATGGACAGCAGGGGGCTGTTTCATATACTGATGACCTCTTTATAGC
CAACCTTTGTTCATGGCAGCCAGCATATGGGCATATGTTGCCAAACTCTAAACCAAATACTCATTCTGAT
GTTTTAAATGATTTGCCCTCCCATATGTCCTTCCGAGTGAGAGACACAAAAAATTCCAACACACTATTGC
AATGAAAATAAATTTCCTTTATTAGCCAGAAGTCAGATGCTCAAGGGGCTTCATGATGTCCCCATAATTT
TTGGCAGAGGGAAAAAGATCGATCTCAGTGGTATTTGTGAGCCAGGGCATTGGCCACACCAGCCACCACC
TTCTGATAGGCAGCCTGCACCTGAGGAGTGAATTCTTTGCCAAAATGATGAGACAGCACAACAACCAGCA
CGTTGCCCAGGAGCTGTAGGAAAGAGAAGAAGGCATGAACATGGTTAGCAGAGGGGCCCGGTTTGGACTC
AGAGTATTTTATCCTCATCTCAAACAGTGTATATCATTGTAACCATAAAGAGAAAGGCAGGATGATGACC
AGGGTGTAGTTGTTTCTACCAATAAGAATATTTCCACGCCAGCCAGAATTTATATGCAGAAATATTCTAC
CTTATCATTTAATTATAACAATTGTTCTCTAAAACTGTGCTGAAGTACAATATAATATACCCTGATTGCC
TTGAAAAAAAAGTGATTAGAGAAAGTACTTACAATCTGACAAATAAACAAAAGTGAATTTAAAAATTCGT
TACAAATGCAAGCTAAAGTTTAACGAAAAAGTTACAGAAAATGAAAAGAAAATAAGAGGAGACAATGGTT
GTCAACAGAGTAGAAAGTGAAAGAAACAAAATTATCATGAGGGTCCATGGTGATACAAGGGACATCTTCC
CATTCTAAACAACACCCTGAAAACTTTGCCCCCTCCATATAACATGAATTTTACAATAGCGAAAAAGAAA
GAACAATCAAGGGTCCCCAAACTCACCCTGAAGTTCTCAGCTCTAGAGATATCGTCGAGGCCGCGCTAGC
GTTTAAACTGTCGACCTTAATTAAGAGATCTGCTCGAGGCGCGTCAGCTGACTAGAGGATCCCCGGGTAC
CGAGCTCGAATTCGGGGCCGCGGAGGCTGGATCGGTCCCGGTGTCTTCTATGGAGGTCAAAACAGCGTGG
ATGGCGTCTCCAGGCGATCTGACGGTTCACTAAACGAGCTCTGCTTATATAGGCCTCCCACCGTACACGC
CTACCTCGACCCGGGTACCGAGCTCGACTTTCACTTTTCTCTATCACTGATAGGGAGTGGTAAACTCGAC
TTTCACTTTTCTCTATCACTGATAGGGAGTGGTAAACTCGACTTTCACTTTTCTCTATCACTGATAGGGA
GTGGTAAACTCGACTTTCACTTTTCTCTATCACTGATAGGGAGTGGTAAACTCGACTTTCACTTTTCTCT
ATCACTGATAGGGAGTGGTAAACTCGACCTATATAAGCAGAGCTCGTTTAGTGAACCGTCAGATCGCCTG
GAGACGCCATCCACGCTGTTTTGACCTCCATAGAAGACACCGGGACCGATCCAGCCTCCGCGGCCCCGAA
TTCCTGCAGCGGCCGCTCTAGAACTAGTGGATCCCCGCGGATGGTGAGCAAGGGCGAGGAGCTGTTCACC
GGGGTGGTGCCCATCCTGGTCGAGCTGGACGGCGACGTAAACGGCCACAAGTTCAGCGTGTCCGGCGAGG
GCGAGGGCGATGCCACCTACGGCAAGCTGACCCTGAAGTTCATCTGCACCACCGGCAAGCTGCCCGTGCC
CTGGCCCACCCTCGTGACCACCCTGACCTACGGCGTGCAGTGCTTCAGCCGCTACCCCGACCACATGAAG
CAGCACGACTTCTTCAAGTCCGCCATGCCCGAAGGCTACGTCCAGGAGCGCACCATCTTCTTCAAGGACG
ACGGCAACTACAAGACCCGCGCCGAGGTGAAGTTCGAGGGCGACACCCTGGTGAACCGCATCGAGCTGAA
GGGCATCGACTTCAAGGAGGACGGCAACATCCTGGGGCACAAGCTGGAGTACAACTACAACAGCCACAAC
GTCTATATCATGGCCGACAAGCAGAAGAACGGCATCAAGGTGAACTTCAAGATCCGCCACAACATCGAGG
ACGGCAGCGTGCAGCTCGCCGACCACTACCAGCAGAACACCCCCATCGGCGACGGCCCCGTGCTGCTGCC
CGACAACCACTACCTGAGCACCCAGTCCGCCCTGAGCAAAGACCCCAACGAGAAGCGCGATCACATGGTC
CTGCTGGAGTTCGTGACCGCCGCCGGGATCACTCTCGGCATGGACGAGCTGTACAAGTAATTATCCGTAT
GAATTCGATATCAAGCTTGTCGACCTAGTTCTAGAGGATCCAGACATGATAAGATACATTGATGAGTTTG
GACAAACCACAACTAGAATGCAGTGAAAAAAATGCTTTATTTGTGAAATTTGTGATGCTATTGCTTTATT
TGTAACCATTATAAGCTGCAATAAACAAGTTAACAACAACAATTGCATTCATTTTATGTTTCAGGTTCAG
GGGGAGGTGTGGGAGGTTTTTTAAAGCAAGTAAAACCTCTACAAATGTGGTATGGCTGATTATGATCCTG
CAAGCCTCGTCGTCCTGGCCGGACCACGCTATCTGTGCAAGGTCCCCGGCCCCGGACGCGCGCTCCATGA
GCAGAGCGCCCGCCGCCGAGGCGAAGACTCGGGCGGCGCCCTGCCCGTCCCACCAGGTCAACAGGCGGTA
ACCGGCCTCTTCATCGGGAATGCGCGCGACCTTCAGCATCGCCGGCATGTCCCCCTGGCGGACGGGAAGT
ATCCAGCTCGACCAAGCTGGCCGCGTCGAGTGAAGACGAAAGGGCCTCGTGATACGCCTATTTTTATAGG
TTAATGTCATGATAATAATGGTTTCTTAGACGTCAGGTGGCACTTTTCGGGGAAATGTGCGCGGAACCCC
TATTTGTTTATTTTTCTAAATACATTCAAATATGTATCCGCTCATGAGACAATAACCCTGATAAATGCTT
CAATAATATTGAAAAAGGAAGAGTATGAGTATTCAACATTTCCGTGTCGCCCTTATTCCCTTTTTTGCGG
CATTTTGCCTTCCTGTTTTTGCTCACCCAGAAACGCTGGTGAAAGTAAAAGATGCTGAAGATCAGTTGGG
TGCACGAGTGGGTTACATCGAACTGGATCTCAACAGCGGTAAGATCCTTGAGAGTTTTCGCCCCGAAGAA
CGTTTTCCAATGATGAGCACTTTTAAAGTTCTGCTATGTGGCGCGGTATTATCCCGTGTTGACGCCGGGC
AAGAGCAACTCGGTCGCCGCATACACTATTCTCAGAATGACTTGGTTGAGTACTCACCAGTCACAGAAAA
GCATCTTACGGATGGCATGACAGTAAGAGAATTATGCAGTGCTGCCATAACCATGAGTGATAACACTGCG
GCCAACTTACTTCTGACAACGATCGGAGGACCGAAGGAGCTAACCGCTTTTTTGCACAACATGGGGGATC
ATGTAACTCGCCTTGATCGTTGGGAACCGGAGCTGAATGAAGCCATACCAAACGACGAGCGTGACACCAC
GATGCCTGTAGCAATGGCAACAACGTTGCGCAAACTATTAACTGGCGAACTACTTACTCTAGCTTCCCGG
CAACAATTAATAGACTGGATGGAGGCGGATAAAGTTGCAGGACCACTTCTGCGCTCGGCCCTTCCGGCTG
GCTGGTTTATTGCTGATAAATCTGGAGCCGGTGAGCGTGGGTCTCGCGGTATCATTGCAGCACTGGGGCC
AGATGGTAAGCCCTCCCGTATCGTAGTTATCTACACGACGGGGAGTCAGGCAACTATGGATGAACGAAAT
AGACAGATCGCTGAGATAGGTGCCTCACTGATTAAGCATTGGTAACTGTCAGACCAAGTTTACTCATATA
TACTTTAGATTGATTTAAAACTTCATTTTTAATTTAAAAGGATCTAGGTGAAGATCCTTTTTGATAATCT
CATGACCAAAATCCCTTAACGTGAGTTTTCGTTCCACTGAGCGTCAGACCCCGTAGAAAAGATCAAAGGA
TCTTCTTGAGATCCTTTTTTTCTGCGCGTAATCTGCTGCTTGCAAACAAAAAAACCACCGCTACCAGCGG
TGGTTTGTTTGCCGGATCAAGAGCTACCAACTCTTTTTCCGAAGGTAACTGGCTTCAGCAGAGCGCAGAT
ACCAAATACTGTTCTTCTAGTGTAGCCGTAGTTAGGCCACCACTTCAAGAACTCTGTAGCACCGCCTACA
TACCTCGCTCTGCTAATCCTGTTACCAGTGGCTGCTGCCAGTGGCGATAAGTCGTGTCTTACCGGGTTGG
ACTCAAGACGATAGTTACCGGATAAGGCGCAGCGGTCGGGCTGAACGGGGGGTTCGTGCACACAGCCCAG
CTTGGAGCGAACGACCTACACCGAACTGAGATACCTACAGCGTGAGCTATGAGAAAGCGCCACGCTTCCC
GAAGGGAGAAAGGCGGACAGGTATCCGGTAAGCGGCAGGGTCGGAACAGGAGAGCGCACGAGGGAGCTTC
CAGGGGGAAACGCCTGGTATCTTTATAGTCCTGTCGGGTTTCGCCACCTCTGACTTGAGCGTCGATTTTT
GTGATGCTCGTCAGGGGGGCGGAGCCTATGGAAAAACGCCAGCAACGCGGCCTTTTTACGGTTCCTGGCC
TTTTGCTGGCCTTTTGCTCACATGTTCTTTCCTGCGTTATCCCCTGATTCTGTGGATAACCGTATTACCG
CCTTTGAGTGAGCTGATACCGCTCGCCGCAGCCGAACGACCGAGCGCAGCGAGTCAGTGAGCGAGGAAGC
GGAAG
