>Addgene plasmid #202956 | Salsa-BC115-P2B7 | depositor partial sequence | sequence record 393829 | BC115
TTATCCGTAT
